Addgene plasmid #210824: pET28a-mTagBFP2-TEV-Strep-His
Purpose: Bacterial overexpression vector for C-terminally Strep and His tagged mTagBFP2 fluorescent protein
Depositing lab: Luke Chao. Depositing organization: Massachusetts General Hospital. Publication: Prominin 1 and Tweety Homology 1 both induce extracellular vesicle formation. Bell TA, Luce BE, Hakim P, Ananda VY, Dardari H, Nguyen TH, Monshizadeh A, Chao LH. Elife. 2024 Aug 13;13:e100061. doi: 10.7554/eLife.100061. PubMed 39168849.
Backbone
  Vector backbone: pET28a
  Backbone manufacturer: Novagen
  Backbone size w/o insert (bp): 5228
  Total vector size (bp): 6116
  Vector type: Bacterial Expression
Growth in bacteria
  Bacterial resistance: Kanamycin, 50 μg/mL
  Growth temperature: 37°C
  Growth strain: DH5alpha
  Copy number: High Copy
Gene/Insert
  Gene/Insert name: mTagBFP2
  Species: Synthetic
  Insert size (bp): 888
  Promoter: T7
  Tag / fusion protein: TwinStrep, 10xHis (C terminal on insert)
  Cloning method: Unknown
  Sequencing primers: 5′ T7-F; 3′ T7 Term-R
Resource information
  A portion of this plasmid was derived from a plasmid made by: Michael Davidson (Addgene # 54572)
Terms and licenses: Academic/Nonprofit Terms; Industry Terms: Not Available to Industry
Depositor comments: Please visit https://doi.org/10.1101/2023.11.08.566258 for bioRxiv preprint.
How to cite: pET28a-mTagBFP2-TEV-Strep-His was a gift from Luke Chao (Addgene plasmid # 210824 ; http://n2t.net/addgene:210824 ; RRID:Addgene_210824)
