[The description below was written by a language model from this plasmid's Addgene catalogue record and pLannotate feature annotations shown in this document.]
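Description:
pET28a-mTagBFP2-TEV-Strep-His is a 6.1 kb bacterial expression plasmid built on the Novagen pET28a backbone for overproducing the blue fluorescent protein mTagBFP2 in E. coli. It is maintained through a ColE1/pMB1-type origin accompanied by the rop gene and the pBR322 bom region, and it is selected with kanamycin via the aph(3')-Ia resistance gene. The catalogue lists it as high copy, although the annotated rop product normally moderates copy number. An f1 origin is also present, allowing single-stranded DNA production with helper phage.

The expression cassette follows the standard pET layout. A T7 promoter is immediately followed by a lac operator, then the T7 gene 10 ribosome binding site, the mTagBFP2 coding sequence and a downstream T7 terminator. The plasmid carries its own lacI gene and promoter, so transcription stays repressed until IPTG or lactose is added. Expression requires a host that supplies T7 RNA polymerase.

mTagBFP2 is a monomeric, rapidly maturing, constitutively fluorescent blue protein derived from Entacmaea quadricolor. According to the catalogue, the 888 bp synthetic insert fuses it at its C terminus to TwinStrep and 10xHis tags. The plasmid name indicates a TEV protease site between the fluorescent protein and the tags, which would allow tag removal after purification. The automated feature table does not annotate the TEV site or either tag, though unannotated sequence lies between the end of the mTagBFP2 feature and the terminator where they would sit. The short TcR, T7 promoter, SET1 and AmpR promoter fragments look like backbone remnants or partial matches rather than functional parts. The construct is intended for affinity purification of recombinant blue fluorescent protein.
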