Features (pLannotate 1.2.2; 19 found; start..end, strand, type, name):
     13..152     -  misc_feature   bom: basis of mobility region from pBR322
    254..445     -  CDS            rop: Rop protein, which maintains plasmids at low copy number; rop
    462..842     +  CDS            YPB1_ECOLX: Protein predicted: Swiss-Prot protein existence level 4. From Escherichia coli.
    914..1205    -  CDS            TcR (fragment): tetracycline efflux protein; tet; confers resistance to tetracycline
   1220..1241    -  protein_bind   CAP binding site: CAP binding activates transcription in the presence of cAMP. E. coli catabolite activator protein
   1254..2336    -  CDS            lacI: lac repressor; lacI; The lac repressor binds to the lac operator to inhibit transcription in E. coli. This inhibition can be relieved by adding lactose or isopropyl-β-D-thiogalactopyranoside (IPTG).
   2337..2414    -  promoter       lacI promoter: lacI
   2422..2701    -  CDS            TcR (fragment): tetracycline efflux protein; tet; confers resistance to tetracycline
   2723..2741    +  promoter       T7 promoter: promoter for bacteriophage T7 RNA polymerase
   2742..2766    +  protein_bind   lac operator: The lac repressor binds to the lac operator to inhibit transcription in E. coli. This inhibition can be relieved by adding lactose or isopropyl-β-D-thiogalactopyranoside (IPTG). lac repressor encoded by lacI
   2781..2803    +  RBS            RBS: efficient ribosome binding site from bacteriophage T7 gene 10 (Olins and Rangwala, 1989)
   2810..3520    +  CDS            mTagBFP2: mTagBFP2 is a basic (constitutively fluorescent) blue fluorescent protein published in 2011, derived from Entacmaea quadricolor. It is reported to be a very rapidly-maturing monomer with very low acid sensitivity.
   3705..3722    -  promoter       T7 promoter (fragment): promoter for bacteriophage T7 RNA polymerase
   3730..3779    +  CDS            SET1 (fragment): solubility-enhancement tag derived from T7 phage gene 10B
   3787..3834    +  terminator     T7 terminator: transcription terminator for bacteriophage T7 RNA polymerase
   3871..4299    +  rep_origin     f1 ori (sequence partly withheld): f1 bacteriophage origin of replication; arrow indicates direction of (+) strand synthesis
   4352..4409    +  promoter       AmpR promoter (fragment): bla
   4418..5233    -  CDS            KanR: aminoglycoside phosphotransferase; aph(3')-Ia; confers resistance to kanamycin in bacteria or G418 (Geneticin®) in eukaryotes
   5355..5943    +  rep_origin     ori: high-copy-number ColE1/pMB1/pBR322/pUC origin of replication
>Addgene plasmid #210824 | pET28a-mTagBFP2-TEV-Strep-His | addgene full sequence | sequence record 420103 | Addgene NGS Result
AGCGGAAGAGCGCCTGATGCGGTATTTTCTCCTTACGCATCTGTGCGGTATTTCACACCGCAATGGTGCA
CTCTCAGTACAATCTGCTCTGATGCCGCATAGTTAAGCCAGTATACACTCCGCTATCGCTACGTGACTGG
GTCATGGCTGCGCCCCGACACCCGCCAACACCCGCTGACGCGCCCTGACGGGCTTGTCTGCTCCCGGCAT
CCGCTTACAGACAAGCTGTGACCGTCTCCGGGAGCTGCATGTGTCAGAGGTTTTCACCGTCATCACCGAA
ACGCGCGAGGCAGCTGCGGTAAAGCTCATCAGCGTGGTCGTGAAGCGATTCACAGATGTCTGCCTGTTCA
TCCGCGTCCAGCTCGTTGAGTTTCTCCAGAAGCGTTAATGTCTGGCTTCTGATAAAGCGGGCCATGTTAA
GGGCGGTTTTTTCCTGTTTGGTCACTGATGCCTCCGTGTAAGGGGGATTTCTGTTCATGGGGGTAATGAT
ACCGATGAAACGAGAGAGGATGCTCACGATACGGGTTACTGATGATGAACATGCCCGGTTACTGGAACGT
TGTGAGGGTAAACAACTGGCGGTATGGATGCGGCGGGACCAGAGAAAAATCACTCAGGGTCAATGCCAGC
GCTTCGTTAATACAGATGTAGGTGTTCCACAGGGTAGCCAGCAGCATCCTGCGATGCAGATCCGGAACAT
AATGGTGCAGGGCGCTGACTTCCGCGTTTCCAGACTTTACGAAACACGGAAACCGAAGACCATTCATGTT
GTTGCTCAGGTCGCAGACGTTTTGCAGCAGCAGTCGCTTCACGTTCGCTCGCGTATCGGTGATTCATTCT
GCTAACCAGTAAGGCAACCCCGCCAGCCTAGCCGGGTCCTCAACGACAGGAGCACGATCATGCGCACCCG
TGGGGCCGCCATGCCGGCGATAATGGCCTGCTTCTCGCCGAAACGTTTGGTGGCGGGACCAGTGACGAAG
GCTTGAGCGAGGGCGTGCAAGATTCCGAATACCGCAAGCGACAGGCCGATCATCGTCGCGCTCCAGCGAA
AGCGGTCCTCGCCGAAAATGACCCAGAGCGCTGCCGGCACCTGTCCTACGAGTTGCATGATAAAGAAGAC
AGTCATAAGTGCGGCGACGATAGTCATGCCCCGCGCCCACCGGAAGGAGCTGACTGGGTTGAAGGCTCTC
AAGGGCATCGGTCGAGATCCCGGTGCCTAATGAGTGAGCTAACTTACATTAATTGCGTTGCGCTCACTGC
CCGCTTTCCAGTCGGGAAACCTGTCGTGCCAGCTGCATTAATGAATCGGCCAACGCGCGGGGAGAGGCGG
TTTGCGTATTGGGCGCCAGGGTGGTTTTTCTTTTCACCAGTGAGACGGGCAACAGCTGATTGCCCTTCAC
CGCCTGGCCCTGAGAGAGTTGCAGCAAGCGGTCCACGCTGGTTTGCCCCAGCAGGCGAAAATCCTGTTTG
ATGGTGGTTAACGGCGGGATATAACATGAGCTGTCTTCGGTATCGTCGTATCCCACTACCGAGATATCCG
CACCAACGCGCAGCCCGGACTCGGTAATGGCGCGCATTGCGCCCAGCGCCATCTGATCGTTGGCAACCAG
CATCGCAGTGGGAACGATGCCCTCATTCAGCATTTGCATGGTTTGTTGAAAACCGGACATGGCACTCCAG
TCGCCTTCCCGTTCCGCTATCGGCTGAATTTGATTGCGAGTGAGATATTTATGCCAGCCAGCCAGACGCA
GACGCGCCGAGACAGAACTTAATGGGCCCGCTAACAGCGCGATTTGCTGGTGACCCAATGCGACCAGATG
CTCCACGCCCAGTCGCGTACCGTCTTCATGGGAGAAAATAATACTGTTGATGGGTGTCTGGTCAGAGACA
TCAAGAAATAACGCCGGAACATTAGTGCAGGCAGCTTCCACAGCAATGGCATCCTGGTCATCCAGCGGAT
AGTTAATGATCAGCCCACTGACGCGTTGCGCGAGAAGATTGTGCACCGCCGCTTTACAGGCTTCGACGCC
GCTTCGTTCTACCATCGACACCACCACGCTGGCACCCAGTTGATCGGCGCGAGATTTAATCGCCGCGACA
ATTTGCGACGGCGCGTGCAGGGCCAGACTGGAGGTGGCAACGCCAATCAGCAACGACTGTTTGCCCGCCA
GTTGTTGTGCCACGCGGTTGGGAATGTAATTCAGCTCCGCCATCGCCGCTTCCACTTTTTCCCGCGTTTT
CGCAGAAACGTGGCTGGCCTGGTTCACCACGCGGGAAACGGTCTGATAAGAGACACCGGCATACTCTGCG
ACATCGTATAACGTTACTGGTTTCACATTCACCACCCTGAATTGACTCTCTTCCGGGCGCTATCATGCCA
TACCGCGAAAGGTTTTGCGCCATTCGATGGTGTCCGGGATCTCGACGCTCTCCCTTATGCGACTCCTGCA
TTAGGAAGCAGCCCAGTAGTAGGTTGAGGCCGTTGAGCACCGCCGCCGCAAGGAATGGTGCATGCAAGGA
GATGGCGCCCAACAGTCCCCCGGCCACGGGGCCTGCCACCATACCCACGCCGAAACAAGCGCTCATGAGC
CCGAAGTGGCGAGCCCGATCTTCCCCATCGGTGATGTCGGCGATATAGGCGCCAGCAACCGCACCTGTGG
CGCCGGTGATGCCGGCCACGATGCGTCCGGCGTAGAGGATCGAGATCTCGATCCCGCGAAATTAATACGA
CTCACTATAGGGGAATTGTGAGCGGATAACAATTCCCCTCTAGAAATAATTTTGTTTAACTTTAAGAAGG
AGATATACCATGGTGTCTAAGGGCGAAGAGCTGATTAAGGAGAACATGCACATGAAGCTGTACATGGAGG
GCACCGTGGACAACCATCACTTCAAGTGCACATCCGAGGGCGAAGGCAAGCCCTACGAGGGCACCCAGAC
CATGAGAATCAAGGTGGTCGAGGGCGGCCCTCTCCCCTTCGCCTTCGACATCCTGGCTACTAGCTTCCTC
TACGGCAGCAAGACCTTCATCAACCACACCCAGGGCATCCCCGACTTCTTCAAGCAGTCCTTCCCTGAGG
GCTTCACATGGGAGAGAGTCACCACATACGAAGACGGGGGCGTGCTGACCGCTACCCAGGACACCAGCCT
CCAGGACGGCTGCCTCATCTACAACGTCAAGATCAGAGGGGTGAACTTCACATCCAACGGCCCTGTGATG
CAGAAGAAAACACTCGGCTGGGAGGCCTTCACCGAGACGCTGTACCCCGCTGACGGCGGCCTGGAAGGCA
GAAACGACATGGCCCTGAAGCTCGTGGGCGGGAGCCATCTGATCGCAAACGCCAAGACCACATATAGATC
CAAGAAACCCGCTAAGAACCTCAAGATGCCTGGCGTCTACTATGTGGACTACAGACTGGAAAGAATCAAG
GAGGCCAACAACGAGACCTACGTCGAGCAGCACGAGGTGGCAGTGGCCAGATACTGCGACCTCCCTAGCA
AACTGGGGCACAAGCTTAATCTCGAGGAGAATTTGTACTTTCAAGGCGGTGGAGGAGGGAGTGCCTGGTC
TCATCCACAGTTTGAAAAGGGAGGAGGATCCGGAGGTGGTAGTGGCGGATCTGCATGGTCCCACCCTCAG
TTTGAGAAGGGCGGCGGAGGTTCTCATCACCACCACCATCATCATCACCACCACTAATCTAGAACTATAG
TGAGTCGTATTACGATCCGGCTGCTAACAAAGCCCGAAAGGAAGCTGAGTTGGCTGCTGCCACCGCTGAG
CAATAACTAGCATAACCCCTTGGGGCCTCTAAACGGGTCTTGAGGGGTTTTTTGCTGAAAGGAGGAACTA
TATCCGGATTGGCGAATGGG
[124 nt withheld, positions 3871-3994]
C
[91 nt withheld, positions 3996-4086]
A
[49 nt withheld, positions 4088-4136]
CCTTTGACGTTGGAGTCCACGTTCTTT
[37 nt withheld, positions 4164-4200]
ACCCTATCTCGGTCTATTCTTTTGATTTATAAGGGATTTTGCCGATTTCGGCCTATTGGTTAAAAAATGA
GCTGATTTAACAAAAATTTAACGCGAATTTTAACAAAATATTAACGCTTACAATTTAGGTGGCACTTTTC
GGGGAAATGTGCGCGGAACCCCTATTTGTTTATTTTTCTAAATACATTCAAATATGTATCCGCTCATGAA
TTAATTCTTAGAAAAACTCATCGAGCATCAAATGAAACTGCAATTTATTCATATCAGGATTATCAATACC
ATATTTTTGAAAAAGCCGTTTCTGTAATGAAGGAGAAAACTCACCGAGGCAGTTCCATAGGATGGCAAGA
TCCTGGTATCGGTCTGCGATTCCGACTCGTCCAACATCAATACAACCTATTAATTTCCCCTCGTCAAAAA
TAAGGTTATCAAGTGAGAAATCACCATGAGTGACGACTGAATCCGGTGAGAATGGCAAAAGTTTATGCAT
TTCTTTCCAGACTTGTTCAACAGGCCAGCCATTACGCTCGTCATCAAAATCACTCGCATCAACCAAACCG
TTATTCATTCGTGATTGTGCCTGAGCGAGACGAAATACGCGATCGCTGTTAAAAGGACAATTACAAACAG
GAATCGAATGCAACCGGCGCAGGAACACTGCCAGCGCATCAACAATATTTTCACCTGAATCAGGATATTC
TTCTAATACCTGGAATGCTGTTTTCCCGGGGATCGCAGTGGTGAGTAACCATGCATCATCAGGAGTACGG
ATAAAATGCTTGATGGTCGGAAGAGGCATAAATTCCGTCAGCCAGTTTAGTCTGACCATCTCATCTGTAA
CATCATTGGCAACGCTACCTTTGCCATGTTTCAGAAACAACTCTGGCGCATCGGGCTTCCCATACAATCG
ATAGATTGTCGCACCTGATTGCCCGACATTATCGCGAGCCCATTTATACCCATATAAATCAGCATCCATG
TTGGAATTTAATCGCGGCCTAGAGCAAGACGTTTCCCGTTGAATATGGCTCATAACACCCCTTGTATTAC
TGTTTATGTAAGCAGACAGTTTTATTGTTCATGACCAAAATCCCTTAACGTGAGTTTTCGTTCCACTGAG
CGTCAGACCCCGTAGAAAAGATCAAAGGATCTTCTTGAAATCCTTTTTTTCTGCGCGTAATCTGCTGCTT
GCAAACAAAAAAACCACCGCTACCAGCGGTGGTTTGTTTGCCGGATCAAGAGCTACCAACTCTTTTTCCG
AAGGTAACTGGCTTCAGCAGAGCGCAGATACCAAATACTGTCCTTCTAGTGTAGCCGTAGTTAGGCCACC
ACTTCAAGAACTCTGTAGCACCGCCTACATACCTCGCTCTGCTAATCCTGTTACCAGTGGCTGCTGCCAG
TGGCGATAAGTCGTGTCTTACCGGGTTGGACTCAAGACGATAGTTACCGGATAAGGCGCAGCGGTCGGGC
TGAACGGGGGGTTCGTGCACACAGCCCAGCTTGGAGCGAACGACCTACACCGAACTGAGATACCTACAGC
GTGAGCTATGAGAAAGCGCCACGCTTCCCGAAGGGAGAAAGGCGGACAGGTATCCGGTAAGCGGCAGGGT
CGGAACAGGAGAGCGCACGAGGGAGCTTCCAGGGGGAAACGCCTGGTATCTTTATAGTCCTGTCGGGTTT
CGCCACCTCTGACTTGAGCGTCGATTTTTGTGATGCTCGTCAGGGGGGCGGAGCCTATGGAAAAACGCCA
GCAACGCGGCCTTTTTACGGTTCCTGGCCTTTTGCTGGCCTTTTGCTCACATGTTCTTTCCTGCGTTATC
CCCTGATTCTGTGGATAACCGTATTACCGCCTTTGAGTGAGCTGATACCGCTCGCCGCAGCCGAACGACC
GAGCGCAGCGAGTCAGTGAGCGAGGA
